>Addgene plasmid #185823 | pCSII-EF/mt-(n1)StayGold | addgene full sequence | sequence record 366130 | Addgene NGS Result
GACGGATCGGGAGATCTCCCGATCCCCTATGGTGCACTCTCAGTACAATCTGCTCTGATGCCGCATAGTT
AAGCCAGTATCTGCTCCCTGCTTGTGTGTTGGAGGTCGCTGAGTAGTGCGCGAGCAAAATTTAAGCTACA
ACAAGGCAAGGCTTGACCGACAATTGCATGAAGAATCTGCTTAGGGTTAGGCGTTTTGCGCTGCTTCGCG
ATGTACGGGCCAGATATACGCGTTGACATTGATTATTGACTAGTTATTAATAGTAATCAATTACGGGGTC
ATTAGTTCATAGCCCATATATGGAGTTCCGCGTTACATAACTTACGGTAAATGGCCCGCCTGGCTGACCG
CCCAACGACCCCCGCCCATTGACGTCAATAATGACGTATGTTCCCATAGTAACGCCAATAGGGACTTTCC
ATTGACGTCAATGGGTGGAGTATTTACGGTAAACTGCCCACTTGGCAGTACATCAAGTGTATCATATGCC
AAGTACGCCCCCTATTGACGTCAATGACGGTAAATGGCCCGCCTGGCATTATGCCCAGTACATGACCTTA
TGGGACTTTCCTACTTGGCAGTACATCTACGTATTAGTCATCGCTATTACCATGGTGATGCGGTTTTGGC
AGTACATCAATGGGCGTGGATAGCGGTTTGACTCACGGGGATTTCCAAGTCTCCACCCCATTGACGTCAA
TGGGAGTTTGTTTTGGCACCAAAATCAACGGGACTTTCCAAAATGTCGTAACAACTCCGCCCCATTGACG
CAAATGGGCGGTAGGCGTGTACGGTGGGAGGTCTATATAAGCAGCGCGTTTTGCCTGTACTGGGTCTCTC
TGGTTAGACCAGATCTGAGCCTGGGAGCTCTCTGGCTAACTAGGGAACCCACTGCTTAAGCCTCAATAAA
GCTTGCCTTGAGTGCTTCAAGTAGTGTGTGCCCGTCTGTTGTGTGACTCTGGTAACTAGAGATCCCTCAG
ACCCTTTTAGTCAGTGTGGAAAATCTCTAGCAGTGGCGCCCGAACAGGGACTTGAAAGCGAAAGGGAAAC
CAGAGGAGCTCTCTCGACGCAGGACTCGGCTTGCTGAAGCGCGCACGGCAAGAGGCGAGGGGCGGCGACT
GGTGAGTACGCCAAAAATTTTGACTAGCGGAGGCTAGAAGGAGAGAGATGGGTGCGAGAGCGTCAGTATT
AAGCGGGGGAGAATTAGATCGCGATGGGAAAAAATTCGGTTAAGGCCAGGGGGAAAGAAAAAATATAAAT
TAAAACATATAGTATGGGCAAGCAGGGAGCTAGAACGATTCGCAGTTAATCCTGGCCTGTTAGAAACATC
AGAAGGCTGTAGACAAATACTGGGACAGCTACAACCATCCCTTCAGACAGGATCAGAAGAACTTAGATCA
TTATATAATACAGTAGCAACCCTCTATTGTGTGCATCAAAGGATAGAGATAAAAGACACCAAGGAAGCTT
TAGACAAGATAGAGGAAGAGCAAAACAAAAGTAAGACCACCGCACAGCAAGGGCCGCTGATCTTCAGACC
TGGAGGAGGAGATATGAGGGACAATTGGAGAAGTGAATTATATAAATATAAAGTAGTAAAAATTGAACCA
TTAGGAGTAGCACCCACCAAGGCAAAGAGAAGAGTGGTGCAGAGAGAAAAAAGAGCAGTGGGAATAGGAG
CTTTGTTCCTTGGGTTCTTGGGAGCAGCAGGAAGCACTATGGGCGCAGCGTCAATGACGCTGACGGTACA
GGCCAGACAATTATTGTCTGGTATAGTGCAGCAGCAGAACAATTTGCTGAGGGCTATTGAGGCGCAACAG
CATCTGTTGCAACTCACAGTCTGGGGCATCAAGCAGCTCCAGGCAAGAATCCTGGCTGTGGAAAGATACC
TAAAGGATCAACAGCTCCTGGGGATTTGGGGTTGCTCTGGAAAACTCATTTGCACCACTGCTGTGCCTTG
GAATGCTAGTTGGAGTAATAAATCTCTGGAACAGATTTGGAATCACACGACCTGGATGGAGTGGGACAGA
GAAATTAACAATTACACAAGCTTAATACACTCCTTAATTGAAGAATCGCAAAACCAGCAAGAAAAGAATG
AACAAGAATTATTGGAATTAGATAAATGGGCAAGTTTGTGGAATTGGTTTAACATAACAAATTGGCTGTG
GTATATAAAATTATTCATAATGATAGTAGGAGGCTTGGTAGGTTTAAGAATAGTTTTTGCTGTACTTTCT
ATAGTGAATAGAGTTAGGCAGGGATATTCACCATTATCGTTTCAGACCCACCTCCCAACCCCGAGGGGAC
CCGACAGGCCCGAAGGAATAGAAGAAGAAGGTGGAGAGAGAGACAGAGACAGATCCATTCGATTAGTGAA
CGGATCTACAAATGGCAGTATTCATCCACAATTTTAAAAGAAAAGGGGGGATTGGGGGGTACAGTGCAGG
GGAAAGAATAGTAGACATAATAGCAACAGACATACAAACTAAAGAATTACAAAAACAAATTACAAAAATT
CAAAATTTTCGGGTTTATTACAGGGACAGCAGAAATTCACTTTGAATTAATTCAAGCTTCGTGAGGCTCC
GGTGCCCGTCAGTGGGCAGAGCGCACATCGCCCACAGTCCCCGAGAAGTTGGGGGGAGGGGTCGGCAATT
GAACCGGTGCCTAGAGAAGGTGGCGCGGGGTAAACTGGGAAAGTGATGTCGTGTACTGGCTCCGCCTTTT
TCCCGAGGGTGGGGGAGAACCGTATATAAGTGCAGTAGTCGCCGTGAACGTTCTTTTTCGCAACGGGTTT
GCCGCCAGAACACAGGTAAGTGCCGTGTGTGGTTCCCGCGGGCCTGGCCTCTTTACGGGTTATGGCCCTT
GCGTGCCTTGAATTACTTCCACCTGGCTCCAGTACGTGATTCTTGATCCCGAGCTGGAGCCAGGGGCGGG
CCTTGCGCTTTAGGAGCCCCTTCGCCTCGTGCTTGAGTTGAGGCCTGGCCTGGGCGCTGGGGCCGCCGCG
TGCGAATCTGGTGGCACCTTCGCGCCTGTCTCGCTGCTTTCGATAAGTCTCTAGCCATTTAAAATTTTTG
ATGACCTGCTGCGACGCTTTTTTTCTGGCAAGATAGTCTTGTAAATGCGGGCCAGGATCTGCACACTGGT
ATTTCGGTTTTTGGGGCCGCGGGCGGCGACGGGGCCCGTGCGTCCCAGCGCACATGTTCGGCGAGGCGGG
GCCTGCGAGCGCGGCCACCGAGAATCGGACGGGGGTAGTCTCAAGCTGGCCGGCCTGCTCTGGTGCCTGG
CCTCGCGCCGCCGTGTATCGCCCCGCCCTGGGCGGCAAGGCTGGCCCGGTCGGCACCAGTTGCGTGAGCG
GAAAGATGGCCGCTTCCCGGCCCTGCTCCAGGGGGCTCAAAATGGAGGACGCGGCGCTCGGGAGAGCGGG
CGGGTGAGTCACCCACACAAAGGAAAGGGGCCTTTCCGTCCTCAGCCGTCGCTTCATGTGACTCCACGGA
GTACCGGGCGCCGTCCAGGCACCTCGATTAGTTCTGGAGCTTTTGGAGTACGTCGTCTTTAGGTTGGGGG
GAGGGGTTTTATGCGATGGAGTTTCCCCACACTGAGTGGGTGGAGACTGAAGTTAGGCCAGCTTGGCACT
TGATGTAATTCTCCTTGGAATTTGCCCTTTTTGAGTTTGGATCTTGGTTCATTCTCAAGCCTCAGACAGT
GGTTCAAAGTTTTTTTCTTCCATTTCAGGTGTCGTGAACACGCTACCGGTCTCGAGATGTCCGTCCTGAC
GCCGCTGCTGCTGCGGGGCTTGACAGGCTCGGCCCGGCGGCTCCCAGTGCCGCGCGCCAAGATCCATTCG
TTGCCGCCGGAGGGGAAGCTTGGGATGTCCGTCCTGACGCCGCTGCTGCTGCGGGGCTTGACAGGCTCGG
CCCGGCGGCTCCCAGTGCCGCGCGCCAAGATCCATTCGTTGCCGCCGGAGGGGAAGCTCGGGGGATCCAT
GGCCAGCACCGGGGAGGAGCTGTTCACCGGGGTGGTGCCCTTCAAGTTCCAGCTGAAGGGCACCATCAAC
GGCAAGAGCTTCACCGTGGAAGGCGAGGGCGAGGGCAATAGCCACGAGGGCAGCCACAAAGGCAAGTACG
TGTGCACCAGCGGCAAACTGCCAATGTCTTGGGCCGCCCTGGGAACTAGCTTCGGCTATGGCATGAAGTA
CTACACCAAGTACCCCAGCGGCCTGAAGAACTGGTTCCACGAGGTGATGCCCGAGGGCTTCACCTACGAC
AGACACATCCAGTACAAGGGCGACGGCAGCATCCACGCCAAGCACCAGCACTTCATGAAGAACGGCACCT
ACCACAACATCGTGGAGTTCACCGGCCAGGACTTCAAGGAGAACAGCCCCGTGCTGACCGGCGACATGAA
CGTGAGCCTGCCCAACGAGGTGCAGCACATCCCCAGAGATGACGGCGTGGAGTGCCCAGTGACCCTGCTG
TACCCTCTGCTGAGCGACAAGAGCAAGTGCGTGGAGGCCCACCAGAACACCATCTGCAAGCCCCTGCACA
ATCAGCCAGCCCCCGATGTGCCATACCACTGGATCAGAAAGCAGTACACCCAGAGCAAGGACGACACCGA
GGAGAGAGACCACATCTGCCAGAGCGAGACCCTGGAGGCCCACCTGTAATCTAGAGTTAACATCGAGGGA
TCAAGCTTATCGATAATCAACCTCTGGATTACAAAATTTGTGAAAGATTGACTGGTATTCTTAACTATGT
TGCTCCTTTTACGCTATGTGGATACGCTGCTTTAATGCCTTTGTATCATGCTATTGCTTCCCGTATGGCT
TTCATTTTCTCCTCCTTGTATAAATCCTGGTTGCTGTCTCTTTATGAGGAGTTGTGGCCCGTTGTCAGGC
AACGTGGCGTGGTGTGCACTGTGTTTGCTGACGCAACCCCCACTGGTTGGGGCATTGCCACCACCTGTCA
GCTCCTTTCCGGGACTTTCGCTTTCCCCCTCCCTATTGCCACGGCGGAACTCATCGCCGCCTGCCTTGCC
CGCTGCTGGACAGGGGCTCGGCTGTTGGGCACTGACAATTCCGTGGTGTTGTCGGGGAAGCTGACGTCCT
TTCCATGGCTGCTCGCCTGTGTTGCCACCTGGATTCTGCGCGGGACGTCCTTCTGCTACGTCCCTTCGGC
CCTCAATCCAGCGGACCTTCCTTCCCGCGGCCTGCTGCCGGCTCTGCGGCCTCTTCCGCGTCTTCGCCTT
CGCCCTCAGACGAGTCGGATCTCCCTTTGGGCCGCCTCCCCGCATCGATACCGTCGAGACCTAGAAAAAC
ATGGAGCAATCACAAGTAGCAATACAGCAGCTACCAATGCTGATTGTGCCTGGCTAGAAGCACAAGAGGA
GGAGGAGGTGGGTTTTCCAGTCACACCTCAGGTACCTTTAAGACCAATGACTTACAAGGCAGCTGTAGAT
CTTAGCCACTTTTTAAAAGAAAAGGGGGGACTGGAAGGGCTAATTCACTCCCAACGAAGACAAGATATCC
TTGATCTGTGGATCTACCACACACAAGGCTACTTCCCTGATTGGCAGAACTACACACCAGGGCCAGGGAT
CAGATATCCACTGACCTTTGGATGGTGCTACAAGCTAGTACCAGTTGAGCAAGAGAAGGTAGAAGAAGCC
AATGAAGGAGAGAACACCCGCTTGTTACACCCTGTGAGCCTGCATGGGATGGATGACCCGGAGAGAGAAG
TATTAGAGTGGAGGTTTGACAGCCGCCTAGCATTTCATCACATGGCCCGAGAGCTGCATCCGGACTGTAC
TGGGTCTCTCTGGTTAGACCAGATCTGAGCCTGGGAGCTCTCTGGCTAACTAGGGAACCCACTGCTTAAG
CCTCAATAAAGCTTGCCTTGAGTGCTTCAAGTAGTGTGTGCCCGTCTGTTGTGTGACTCTGGTAACTAGA
GATCCCTCAGACCCTTTTAGTCAGTGTGGAAAATCTCTAGCAGGGCCCGTTTAAACCCGCTGATCAGCCT
CGACTGTGCCTTCTAGTTGCCAGCCATCTGTTGTTTGCCCCTCCCCCGTGCCTTCCTTGACCCTGGAAGG
TGCCACTCCCACTGTCCTTTCCTAATAAAATGAGGAAATTGCATCGCATTGTCTGAGTAGGTGTCATTCT
ATTCTGGGGGGTGGGGTGGGGCAGGACAGCAAGGGGGAGGATTGGGAAGACAATAGCAGGCATGCTGGGG
ATGCGGTGGGCTCTATGGCTTCTGAGGCGGAAAGAACCAGCTGGGGCTCTAGGGGGTATCCCC
[124 nt withheld, positions 6294-6417]
C
[91 nt withheld, positions 6419-6509]
A
[49 nt withheld, positions 6511-6559]
CCTTTGACGTTGGAGTCCACGTTCTTT
[37 nt withheld, positions 6587-6623]
ACCCTATCTCGGTCTATTCTTTTGATTTATAAGGGATTTTGCCGATTTCGGCCTATTGGTTAAAAAATGA
GCTGATTTAACAAAAATTTAACGCGAATTAATTCTGTGGAATGTGTGTCAGTTAGGGTGTGGAAAGTCCC
CAGGCTCCCCAGCAGGCAGAAGTATGCAAAGCATGCATCTCAATTAGTCAGCAACCAGGTGTGGAAAGTC
CCCAGGCTCCCCAGCAGGCAGAAGTATGCAAAGCATGCATCTCAATTAGTCAGCAACCATAGTCCCGCCC
CTAACTCCGCCCATCCCGCCCCTAACTCCGCCCAGTTCCGCCCATTCTCCGCCCCATGGCTGACTAATTT
TTTTTATTTATGCAGAGGCCGAGGCCGCCTCTGCCTCTGAGCTATTCCAGAAGTAGTGAGGAGGCTTTTT
TGGAGGCCTAGGCTTTTGCAAAAAGCTCCCGGGAGCTTGTATATCCATTTTCGGATCTGATCAGCACGTG
TTGACAATTAATCATCGGCATAGTATATCGGCATAGTATAATACGACAAGGTGAGGAACTAAACCATGGC
CAAGTTGACCAGTGCCGTTCCGGTGCTCACCGCGCGCGACGTCGCCGGAGCGGTCGAGTTCTGGACCGAC
CGGCTCGGGTTCTCCCGGGACTTCGTGGAGGACGACTTCGCCGGTGTGGTCCGGGACGACGTGACCCTGT
TCATCAGCGCGGTCCAGGACCAGGTGGTGCCGGACAACACCCTGGCCTGGGTGTGGGTGCGCGGCCTGGA
CGAGCTGTACGCCGAGTGGTCGGAGGTCGTGTCCACGAACTTCCGGGACGCCTCCGGGCCGGCCATGACC
GAGATCGGCGAGCAGCCGTGGGGGCGGGAGTTCGCCCTGCGCGACCCGGCCGGCAACTGCGTGCACTTCG
TGGCCGAGGAGCAGGACTGACACGTGCTACGAGATTTCGATTCCACCGCCGCCTTCTATGAAAGGTTGGG
CTTCGGAATCGTTTTCCGGGACGCCGGCTGGATGATCCTCCAGCGCGGGGATCTCATGCTGGAGTTCTTC
GCCCACCCCAACTTGTTTATTGCAGCTTATAATGGTTACAAATAAAGCAATAGCATCACAAATTTCACAA
ATAAAGCATTTTTTTCACTGCATTCTAGTTGTGGTTTGTCCAAACTCATCAATGTATCTTATCATGTCTG
TATACCGTCGACCTCTAGCTAGAGCTTGGCGTAATCATGGTCATAGCTGTTTCCTGTGTGAAATTGTTAT
CCGCTCACAATTCCACACAACATACGAGCCGGAAGCATAAAGTGTAAAGCCTGGGGTGCCTAATGAGTGA
GCTAACTCACATTAATTGCGTTGCGCTCACTGCCCGCTTTCCAGTCGGGAAACCTGTCGTGCCAGCTGCA
TTAATGAATCGGCCAACGCGCGGGGAGAGGCGGTTTGCGTATTGGGCGCTCTTCCGCTTCCTCGCTCACT
GACTCGCTGCGCTCGGTCGTTCGGCTGCGGCGAGCGGTATCAGCTCACTCAAAGGCGGTAATACGGTTAT
CCACAGAATCAGGGGATAACGCAGGAAAGAACATGTGAGCAAAAGGCCAGCAAAAGGCCAGGAACCGTAA
AAAGGCCGCGTTGCTGGCGTTTTTCCATAGGCTCCGCCCCCCTGACGAGCATCACAAAAATCGACGCTCA
AGTCAGAGGTGGCGAAACCCGACAGGACTATAAAGATACCAGGCGTTTCCCCCTGGAAGCTCCCTCGTGC
GCTCTCCTGTTCCGACCCTGCCGCTTACCGGATACCTGTCCGCCTTTCTCCCTTCGGGAAGCGTGGCGCT
TTCTCATAGCTCACGCTGTAGGTATCTCAGTTCGGTGTAGGTCGTTCGCTCCAAGCTGGGCTGTGTGCAC
GAACCCCCCGTTCAGCCCGACCGCTGCGCCTTATCCGGTAACTATCGTCTTGAGTCCAACCCGGTAAGAC
ACGACTTATCGCCACTGGCAGCAGCCACTGGTAACAGGATTAGCAGAGCGAGGTATGTAGGCGGTGCTAC
AGAGTTCTTGAAGTGGTGGCCTAACTACGGCTACACTAGAAGAACAGTATTTGGTATCTGCGCTCTGCTG
AAGCCAGTTACCTTCGGAAAAAGAGTTGGTAGCTCTTGATCCGGCAAACAAACCACCGCTGGTAGCGGTG
GTTTTTTTGTTTGCAAGCAGCAGATTACGCGCAGAAAAAAAGGATCTCAAGAAGATCCTTTGATCTTTTC
TACGGGGTCTGACGCTCAGTGGAACGAAAACTCACGTTAAGGGATTTTGGTCATGAGATTATCAAAAAGG
ATCTTCACCTAGATCCTTTTAAATTAAAAATGAAGTTTTAAATCAATCTAAAGTATATATGAGTAAACTT
GGTCTGACAGTTACCAATGCTTAATCAGTGAGGCACCTATCTCAGCGATCTGTCTATTTCGTTCATCCAT
AGTTGCCTGACTCCCCGTCGTGTAGATAACTACGATACGGGAGGGCTTACCATCTGGCCCCAGTGCTGCA
ATGATACCGCGAGACCCACGCTCACCGGCTCCAGATTTATCAGCAATAAACCAGCCAGCCGGAAGGGCCG
AGCGCAGAAGTGGTCCTGCAACTTTATCCGCCTCCATCCAGTCTATTAATTGTTGCCGGGAAGCTAGAGT
AAGTAGTTCGCCAGTTAATAGTTTGCGCAACGTTGTTGCCATTGCTACAGGCATCGTGGTGTCACGCTCG
TCGTTTGGTATGGCTTCATTCAGCTCCGGTTCCCAACGATCAAGGCGAGTTACATGATCCCCCATGTTGT
GCAAAAAAGCGGTTAGCTCCTTCGGTCCTCCGATCGTTGTCAGAAGTAAGTTGGCCGCAGTGTTATCACT
CATGGTTATGGCAGCACTGCATAATTCTCTTACTGTCATGCCATCCGTAAGATGCTTTTCTGTGACTGGT
GAGTACTCAACCAAGTCATTCTGAGAATAGTGTATGCGGCGACCGAGTTGCTCTTGCCCGGCGTCAATAC
GGGATAATACCGCGCCACATAGCAGAACTTTAAAAGTGCTCATCATTGGAAAACGTTCTTCGGGGCGAAA
ACTCTCAAGGATCTTACCGCTGTTGAGATCCAGTTCGATGTAACCCACTCGTGCACCCAACTGATCTTCA
GCATCTTTTACTTTCACCAGCGTTTCTGGGTGAGCAAAAACAGGAAGGCAAAATGCCGCAAAAAAGGGAA
TAAGGGCGACACGGAAATGTTGAATACTCATACTCTTCCTTTTTCAATATTATTGAAGCATTTATCAGGG
TTATTGTCTCATGAGCGGATACATATTTGAATGTATTTAGAAAAATAAACAAATAGGGGTTCCGCGCACA
TTTCCCCGAAAAGTGCCACCTGACGTC
Features (pLannotate 1.2.2; 31 found; start..end, strand, type, name):
     28..80      -  misc_feature   bom (fragment): basis of mobility region from pBR322
    235..614     +  enhancer       CMV enhancer: human cytomegalovirus immediate early enhancer
    615..814     +  promoter       CMV promoter: human cytomegalovirus (CMV) immediate early promoter
    832..1012    +  LTR            5' LTR (truncated): truncated 5' long terminal repeat (LTR) from HIV-1
   1059..1184    +  misc_feature   HIV-1 Ψ: packaging signal of human immunodeficiency virus type 1
   1168..1506    +  CDS            HIV-1 gag (fragment): gag protein from human immunodeficiency virus 1; gag
   1676..1909    +  misc_feature   RRE: The Rev response element (RRE) of HIV-1 allows for Rev-dependent mRNA export from the nucleus to the cytoplasm.
   2286..2386    +  CDS            Rev (fragment): human immunodeficiency virus 1 (HIV-1) Rev protein; rev; enhances nuclear export of unspliced and incompletely spliced viral mRNAs
   2412..2529    +  misc_feature   cPPT/CTS: central polypurine tract and central termination sequence of HIV-1
   2585..3747    +  promoter       EF-1α promoter: strong constitutive promoter for human elongation factor EF-1α
   3767..3841    +  CDS            COX8 presequence: mitochondrial presequence of human cytochrome c oxidase subunit VIII (Rizutto et al., 1989)
   3875..3949    +  CDS            COX8 presequence: mitochondrial presequence of human cytochrome c oxidase subunit VIII (Rizutto et al., 1989)
   4004..4030    +  CDS            VN155(I152L) (fragment): improved N-terminal fragment of mVenus for use in bimolecular fluorescence complementation (BiFC) (Kodama and Hu, 2010)
   4705..5293    +  misc_feature   WPRE: woodchuck hepatitis virus posttranscriptional regulatory element
   5218..5805    +  CDS            nef: NEF_HV112 - Experimental evidence at protein level: Swiss-Prot protein existence level 1. Extracellular Nef protein targets CD4(+) T-lymphocytes for apoptosis by interacting with CXCR4 surface receptors. From Human immunodeficiency virus type 1 group M subtype B (isolate PCV12) (HIV-1).
   5812..5992    +  LTR            5' LTR (truncated): truncated 5' long terminal repeat (LTR) from HIV-1
   6024..6248    +  polyA_signal   bGH poly(A) signal: bovine growth hormone polyadenylation signal
   6252..6273    +  promoter       SV40 promoter (fragment): SV40 enhancer and early promoter
   6294..6722    +  rep_origin     f1 ori (sequence partly withheld): f1 bacteriophage origin of replication; arrow indicates direction of (+) strand synthesis
   6736..7065    +  promoter       SV40 promoter: SV40 enhancer and early promoter
   7113..7160    +  promoter       EM7 promoter: synthetic bacterial promoter&nbsp
   7179..7553    +  CDS            BleoR: antibiotic-binding protein; Sh ble from Streptoalloteichus hindustanus; confers resistance to bleomycin, phleomycin, and Zeocin™
   7563..7688    +  CDS            ble (fragment): BLE_KLEPN - Experimental evidence at protein level: Swiss-Prot protein existence level 1. Binding protein with a strong affinity to the bleomycin family of antibiotics. Binds to CL990; an antimitotic-antibiotic compound. From Klebsiella pneumoniae.
   7683..7804    +  polyA_signal   SV40 poly(A) signal: SV40 polyadenylation signal
   7877..7893    -  protein_bind   lac operator: The lac repressor binds to the lac operator to inhibit transcription in E. coli. This inhibition can be relieved by adding lactose or isopropyl-β-D-thiogalactopyranoside (IPTG). lac repressor encoded by lacI
   7901..7931    -  promoter       lac promoter: promoter for the E. coli lac operon
   7946..7967    -  protein_bind   CAP binding site: CAP binding activates transcription in the presence of cAMP. E. coli catabolite activator protein
   7980..8072    -  CDS            lacI (fragment): lac repressor; lacI; The lac repressor binds to the lac operator to inhibit transcription in E. coli. This inhibition can be relieved by adding lactose or isopropyl-β-D-thiogalactopyranoside (IPTG).
   8255..8843    -  rep_origin     ori: high-copy-number ColE1/pMB1/pBR322/pUC origin of replication
   9014..9874    -  CDS            AmpR: β-lactamase; bla; confers resistance to ampicillin, carbenicillin, and related antibiotics
   9875..9979    -  promoter       AmpR promoter: bla
