[The description below was written by a language model from this plasmid's Addgene catalogue record and pLannotate feature annotations shown in this document.]
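Description:
pCSII-EF/mt-(n1)StayGold is an HIV-1-derived lentiviral transfer vector, also usable for direct mammalian expression, built on the pCSII-EF backbone. It is propagated in E. coli through a high-copy ColE1/pUC-type origin with ampicillin selection (AmpR). An f1 origin is also annotated, along with an SV40/EM7-driven BleoR cassette that lies outside the LTR-flanked region. The catalogue lists a total size of about 10.0 kb, and the sequenced record is 10,010 nt, slightly shorter than the listed figure.

The viral portion begins with a CMV enhancer/promoter fused to a truncated 5' LTR, an arrangement that drives genomic RNA transcription in packaging cells. It is followed by the Ψ packaging signal with a gag fragment, the RRE for Rev-dependent nuclear export, and the cPPT/CTS, which aids nuclear import of the reverse-transcribed genome. The human EF-1α promoter then drives the 903 bp synthetic insert, cloned between XhoI and XbaI sites. The insert carries two tandem copies of the COX8 mitochondrial presequence ahead of the (n1)StayGold coding sequence, which is codon-optimised for mammalian expression. The annotation software did not recognise StayGold itself. The short hit to an mVenus fragment in that region is probably a spurious or linker-level match rather than a real Venus element. A WPRE downstream enhances transcript expression, followed by a truncated 3' LTR and a bGH polyadenylation signal.

The encoded protein is a soluble, highly photostable green fluorescent marker of the mitochondrial matrix. The construct therefore suits transient or lentivirally delivered stable labelling of mitochondria for prolonged live-cell imaging.
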