Addgene plasmid #185823: pCSII-EF/mt-(n1)StayGold
Purpose: A soluble photostable fluorescent marker of the mitochondrial matrix. The StayGold gene has codon optimization for mammalian expression.
Depositing lab: Atsushi Miyawaki. Depositing organization: RIKEN Center for Brain Science. Publication: A highly photostable and bright green fluorescent protein. Hirano M, Ando R, Shimozono S, Sugiyama M, Takeda N, Kurokawa H, Deguchi R, Endo K, Haga K, Takai-Todaka R, Inaura S, Matsumura Y, Hama H, Okada Y, Fujiwara T, Morimoto T, Katayama K, Miyawaki A. Nat Biotechnol. 2022 Apr 25. pii: 10.1038/s41587-022-01278-2. doi: 10.1038/s41587-022-01278-2. PubMed 35468954.
Backbone
  Vector backbone: pCSII-EF
  Backbone manufacturer: Dr. Hiroyuki Miyoshi
  Backbone size w/o insert (bp): 9133
  Total vector size (bp): 10036
  Vector type: Mammalian Expression, Lentiviral
Growth in bacteria
  Bacterial resistance: Ampicillin, 100 μg/mL
  Growth temperature: 37°C
  Growth strain: NEB Stable
  Copy number: Unknown
Gene/Insert
  Gene/Insert name: mt-(n1)StayGold
  Species: Synthetic
  Insert size (bp): 903
  Promoter: EF1a
  Cloning method: Restriction Enzyme; 5′ cloning site XhoI (not destroyed); 3′ cloning site XbaI (not destroyed)
  Sequencing primers: 5′ GGTTCATTCTCAAGCCTCAGAC; 3′ GCAGCGTATCCACATAGCG
Terms and licenses: Academic/Nonprofit Terms; Industry Terms: Not Available to Industry
How to cite: pCSII-EF/mt-(n1)StayGold was a gift from Atsushi Miyawaki (Addgene plasmid # 185823 ; http://n2t.net/addgene:185823 ; RRID:Addgene_185823)
